Addgene plasmid #1463: pPD89_03
Purpose: (Empty Backbone)
Depositing lab: Andrew Fire. Depositing organization: Carnegie Institution for Science.
Backbone
  Vector backbone: Unknown
  Backbone size (bp): 7120
  Vector type: Worm Expression
Growth in bacteria
  Bacterial resistance: Ampicillin, 100 μg/mL
  Growth temperature: 37°C
  Growth strain: DH5alpha
  Copy number: Unknown
Gene/Insert
  Gene/Insert name: None
  Tag / fusion protein: IVSA, SV40NLS, lacZN, IVSB, IVSD, IVSE, IVSF, IVSG, IVSH, IVSI, IVSJ, IVSK, lacZC
  Cloning method: Restriction Enzyme
Terms and licenses: Academic/Nonprofit Terms; Industry Terms: Not Available to Industry
Depositor comments: See Fire Lab Vector Kit Documentation 1995. Fire Lab Miniprep Number pPD89.03, Ligation number NONE.
How to cite: pPD89_03 was a gift from Andrew Fire (Addgene plasmid # 1463 ; http://n2t.net/addgene:1463 ; RRID:Addgene_1463)
