[The description below was written by a language model from this plasmid's Addgene catalogue record and pLannotate feature annotations shown in this document.]
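Description:
pPD89_03 is an empty-backbone *C. elegans* (worm) expression vector of about 7.1 kb from the 1995 Fire Lab vector kit. The parent backbone is recorded as unknown. The annotated features point to a pUC/pBR322-type bacterial framework, with a ColE1/pMB1-family origin of replication, an ampicillin resistance gene (β-lactamase) driven by its own promoter, and remnants of the rop and bom regions. It is propagated in *E. coli* under ampicillin selection. A lac promoter, lac operator, CAP binding site and a fragment of the pUC18/19 multiple cloning site sit just upstream of the reporter region. These are typical leftovers of the pUC cloning region.

No gene insert is recorded. The payload is a lacZ reporter cassette, listed in the catalogue as an SV40 nuclear localization signal joined to β-galactosidase coding sequence (lacZN through lacZC) interrupted by a series of synthetic introns (IVSA, IVSB and IVSD to IVSK). The feature table fits this layout, since lacZ is detected as several separate blocks rather than one continuous reading frame. Introns of this kind are generally included to improve transgene expression in worms, and the NLS concentrates the reporter in nuclei so that expressing cells are easier to identify. No worm promoter is annotated or stated, which suggests that users clone a promoter or genomic fragment of interest into the upstream polylinker by restriction cloning, generating lacZ fusions that report expression patterns. A short match to *C. elegans* aex-5 lies downstream of lacZ and a short trpS match lies upstream. The record does not explain the role of either, and it does not name any 3' UTR.
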