Features (pLannotate 1.2.2; 15 found; start..end, strand, type, name):
     18..58      -  misc_feature   MCS (fragment): pUC18/19 multiple cloning site
    181..264     +  CDS            trpS (fragment): SYW_ECOLI - Experimental evidence at protein level: Swiss-Prot protein existence level 1. Catalyzes the attachment of tryptophan to tRNA(Trp). Amino acylates tRNA(Trp) with both L- and D-tryptophan, although D-tryptophan is a poor substrate (PubMed:10918062). From Escherichia coli (strain K12).
    269..401     +  CDS            lacZα (fragment): LacZα fragment of β-galactosidase; lacZ fragment
    453..787     +  CDS            lacZ (fragment): β-galactosidase; lacZ
    834..3824    +  CDS            lacZ: BGAL_ECOLI - Experimental evidence at protein level: Swiss-Prot protein existence level 1. From Escherichia coli (strain K12).
   4377..4529    +  CDS            aex-5 (fragment): AEX5_CAEEL - Also known as kpc-3 From Caenorhabditis elegans.
   4657..4692    +  CDS            rop (fragment): Rop protein, which maintains plasmids at low copy number; rop
   4794..4893    +  misc_feature   bom (fragment): basis of mobility region from pBR322
   4991..5095    +  promoter       AmpR promoter: bla
   5096..5956    +  CDS            AmpR: β-lactamase; bla; confers resistance to ampicillin, carbenicillin, and related antibiotics
   6127..6715    +  rep_origin     ori: high-copy-number ColE1/pMB1/pBR322/pUC origin of replication
   6898..6990    +  CDS            lacI (fragment): lac repressor; lacI; The lac repressor binds to the lac operator to inhibit transcription in E. coli. This inhibition can be relieved by adding lactose or isopropyl-β-D-thiogalactopyranoside (IPTG).
   7003..7024    +  protein_bind   CAP binding site: CAP binding activates transcription in the presence of cAMP. E. coli catabolite activator protein
   7039..7069    +  promoter       lac promoter: promoter for the E. coli lac operon
   7077..7093    +  protein_bind   lac operator: The lac repressor binds to the lac operator to inhibit transcription in E. coli. This inhibition can be relieved by adding lactose or isopropyl-β-D-thiogalactopyranoside (IPTG). lac repressor encoded by lacI
>Addgene plasmid #1463 | pPD89_03 | depositor full sequence | sequence record 74 | Author sequence
ATGACCATGATTACGCCAAGCTTGCATGCCTGCAGGTCGACTCTAGAGGATCCCCGGGATTGGCCAAAGG
ACCCAAAGGTATGTTTCGAATGATACTAACATAACATAGAACATTTTCAGGAGGACCCTTGGAGGGTACC
GAGCTCAGAAAAAATGACTGCTCCAAAGAAGAAGCGTAAGGTACCGGTGGGTGAAGACCAGAAACAGCAC
CTCGAACTGAGCCGCGATATTGCCCAGCGTTTCAACGCGCTGTATGGCGAGATCGATCCCGTCGTTTTAC
AACGTCGTGACTGGGAAAACCCTGGCGTTACCCAACTTAATCGCCTTGCAGCACATCCCCCTTTCGCCAG
CTGGCGTAATAGCGAAGAGGCCCGCACCGATCGCCCTTCCCAACAGTTGCGAAGGTAAGTTTAAACAGAT
CCATACTAACTAACTTGTTCTGACATAATTTTCAGCTTGAATGGCGAATGGCGCTTTGCCTGGTTTCCGG
CACCAGAAGCGGTGCCGGAAAGCTGGCTGGAGTGCGATCTTCCTGAGGCCGATACTGTCGTCGTCCCCTC
AAACTGGCAGATGCACGGTTACGATGCGCCCATCTACACCAACGTGACCTATCCCATTACGGTCAATCCG
CCGTTTGTTCCCACGGAGAATCCGACGGGTTGTTACTCGCTCACATTTAATGTTGATGAAAGCTGGCTAC
AGGAAGGCCAGACGCGAATTATTTTTGATGGCGTTAACTCGGCGTTTCATCTGTGGTGCAACGGGCGCTG
GGTCGGTTACGGCCAGGTAAGTTTAATTAAGTTGATACTAACTAACAAGATCTGATTAATTTTCAGGACA
GTCGTTTGCCGTCTGAATTTGACCTGAGCGCATTTTTACGCGCCGGAGAAAACCGCCTCGCGGTGATGGT
GCTGCGCTGGAGTGACGGCAGTTATCTGGAAGATCAGGATATGTGGCGGATGAGCGGCATTTTCCGTGAC
GTCTCGTTGCTGCATAAACCGACTACACAAATCAGCGATTTCCATGTTGCCACTCGCTTTAATGATGATT
TCTCCCGCGCTGTACTGGAGGCTGAAGTCCAGGTAAGTTTAAACAGGATCTTACTAACTAACATGCTAAC
ACTGAATTTTCAGATGTGCGGCGAGTTGCGTGACTACCTACGGGTAACAGTTTCTTTATGGCAGGGTGAA
ACGCAGGTCGCCAGCGGCACCGCGCCTTTCGGCGGTGAAATTATCGATGAGCGTGGTGGTTATGCCGATC
GCGTCACACTACGTCTGAACGTCGAAAACCCGAAACTGTGGAGCGCCGAAATCCCGAATCTCTATCGTGC
GGTGGTTGAACTGCACACCGCCGACGGCACGCTGATTGAAGCAGAAGCCTGCGATGTCGGTTTCCGCGAG
GTGCGGATTGAAAATGGTCTGCTGCTGCTGAACGGCAAGCCGTTGCTGATTCGAGGCGTTAACCGTCACG
AGCATCATCCTCTGCATGGTCAGGTCATGGATGAGCAGACGATGGTGCAGGATGTAAGTTTAAACTATTC
GTTACTAACTAACTTTAAACATTTAAATTTTCAGATCCTGCTGATGAAGCAGAACAACTTTAACGCCGTG
CGCTGTTCGCATTATCCGAACCATCCGCTGTGGTACACGCTGTGCGACCGCTACGGCCTGTATGTGGTGG
ATGAAGCCAATATTGAAACCCACGGCATGGTGCCAATGAATCGTCTGACCGATGATCCGCGCTGGCTACC
GGCGATGAGCGAACGCGTAACGCGAATGGTGCAGCGCGATCGTAATCACCCGAGTGTGATCATCTGGTCG
CTGGGGAATGGTAAGTTTAAACAGTTGAATACTAACTAACGGAGATCTTTGAAATTTTCAGAATCAGGCC
ACGGCGCTAATCACGACGCGCTGTATCGCTGGATCAAATCTGTCGATCCTTCCCGCCCGGTGCAGTATGA
AGGCGGCGGAGCCGACACCACGGCCACCGATATTATTTGCCCGATGTACGCGCGCGTGGATGAAGACCAG
CCCTTCCCGGCTGTGCCGAAATGGTCCATCAAAAAATGGCTTTCGCTACCTGGAGAGACGCGCCCGCTGA
TTCTTTGCGAGGTAAGTTTAAACAGAACTCTACTAACTAACACATTAGATCCTAATTTTCAGTACGCTCA
CGCGATGGGCAACAGTCTTGGCGGTTTCGCTAAATACTGGCAGGCGTTTCGTCAGTATCCCCGTTTACAG
GGCGGCTTCGTCTGGGACTGGGTGGATCAGTCGCTGATTAAATATGATGAAAACGGCAACCCGTGGTCGG
CTTACGGCGGTGATTTTGGCGATACGCCGAACGATCGCCAGTTCTGTATGAACGGTCTGGTCTTTGCCGA
CCGCACGCCGCATCCAGCGTAAGTTTAAACAATAACCTACTAACTAACGTAGATAATTTAAATTTTCAGG
CTGACGGAAGCAAAACACCAGCAGCAGTTTTTCCAGTTCCGTTTATCCGGGCAAACCATCGAAGTGACCA
GCGAATACCTGTTCCGTCATAGCGATAACGAGCTCCTGCACTGGATGGTGGCGCTGGATGGTAAGCCGCT
GGCAAGCGGTGAAGTGCCTCTGGATGTCGCTCCACAAGGTAAACAGTTGATTGAACTGCCTGAACTACCG
CAGCCGGAGAGCGCCGGGCAACTCTGGCTCACAGTACGCGTAGTGCAACCGAACGCGACCGCATGGTCAG
AAGCCGGGCACATCAGCGCATGGCAGCAGTGGAGGTAAGTTTAAACAAGATCCTACTAACTAACTCTACA
TTGATGAATTTTCAGACTGGCGGAAAACCTCAGTGTGACGCTCCCCGCCGCGTCCCACGCCATCCCGCAT
CTGACCACCAGCGAAATGGATTTTTGCATCGAGCTGGGTAATAAGCGTTGGCAATTTAACCGCCAGTCAG
GCTTTCTTTCACAGATGTGGATTGGCGATAAAAAACAACTGCTGACGCCGCTGCGCGATCAGTTCACCCG
TGCACCGCTGGATAACGACATTGGCGTAAGTGAAGCGACCCGCATTGACCCTAACGCCTGGGTCGGTAAG
TTTAAACAAAGTTGTACTAACTAACGAAGATCTTGATAATTTTCAGAACGCTGGAAGGCGGCGGGCCATT
ACCAGGCCGAAGCAGCGTTGTTGCAGTGCACGGCAGATACACTTGCTGATGCGGTGCTGATTACGACCGC
TCACGCGTGGCAGCATCAGGGGAAAACCTTATTTATCAGCCGGAAAACCTACCGGATTGATGGTAGTGGT
CAAATGGCGATTACCGTTGATGTTGAAGTGGCGAGCGATACACCGCATCCGGCGCGGATTGGCCTGAACT
GCCAGCTGGCGCAGGTAGCAGAGCGGGTAAACTGGCTCGGATTAGGGCCGCAAGAAAACTATCCCGACCG
CCTTACTGCCGCCTGTTTTGACCGCTGGGATCTGCCATTGTCAGACATGTAGTAAGTTTAAACTTGATAG
TACTAACTAACATGTTTCATTTAAATTTTCAGTACCCCGTACGTCTTCCCGAGCGAAAACGGTCTGCGCT
GCGGGACGCGCGAATTGAATTATGGCCCACACCAGTGGCGCGGCGACTTCCAGTTCAACATCAGCCGCTA
CAGTCAACAGCAACTGATGGAAACCAGCCATCGCCATCTGCTGCACGCGGAAGAAGGCACATGGCTGAAT
ATCGACGGTTTCCATATGGGGATTGGTGGCGACGACTCCTGGAGCCCGTCAGTATCGGCGGAATTCCAAC
TGAGCGCCGGTCGCTACCATTACCAACTTGTCTGGTGTCAAAAATAATAGGGGCCGCTGTCATCAGAGTA
AGTTTAAACTGAGTTCTACTAACTAACGAGTAATATTTAAATTTTCAGCATCTCGCGCCCGTGCCTCTGA
CTTCTAAGTCCAATTACTCTTCAACATCCCTACATGCTCTTTCTCCCTGTGCTCCCACCCCCTATTTTTG
TTATTATCAAAAAACTTCTCTTAATTTCTTTGTTTTTTAGCTTCTTTTAAGTCACCTCTAACAATGAAAT
TGTGTAGATTCAAAAATAGAATTAATTCGTAATAAAAAGTCGAAAAAAATTGTGCTCCCTCCCCCCATTA
ATAATAATTCTATCCCAAAATCTACACAATGTTCTGTGTACACTTCTTATGTTTTTTACTTCTGATAAAT
TTTTTTGAAACATCATAGAAAAAACCGCACACAAAATACCTTATCATATGTTACGTTTCAGTTTATGACC
GCAATTTTTATTTCTTCGCACGTCTGGGCCTCTCATGACGTCAAATCATGCTCATCGTGAAAAAGTTTTG
GAGTATTTTTGGAATTTTTCAATCAAGTGAAAGTTTATGAAATTAATTTTCCTGCTTTTGCTTTTTGGGG
TTTCCCCTATTGTTTGTCAAGATTTCGAGGACGGCGTTTTTCTTGCTAAAATCACAAGTATTGATGAGCA
CGATGCAAGAAAGATCGGAAGAAGGTTTGGGTTTGAGGCTCAGTGGAAGGTGAGTAGAAGTTGATAATTT
GAAAGTGGAGTAGTGTCTATGGGGTTTTTGCCTTAAATGACAGAATACATTCCCAATATACCAAACATAA
CTGTTTCCTACTAGTCGGCCGTACGGGCCCTTTCGTCTCGCGCGTTTCGGTGATGACGGTGAAAACCTCT
GACACATGCAGCTCCCGGAGACGGTCACAGCTTGTCTGTAAGCGGATGCCGGGAGCAGACAAGCCCGTCA
GGGCGCGTCAGCGGGTGTTGGCGGGTGTCGGGGCTGGCTTAACTATGCGGCATCAGAGCAGATTGTACTG
AGAGTGCACCATATGCGGTGTGAAATACCGCACAGATGCGTAAGGAGAAAATACCGCATCAGGCGGCCTT
AAGGGCCTCGTGATACGCCTATTTTTATAGGTTAATGTCATGATAATAATGGTTTCTTAGACGTCAGGTG
GCACTTTTCGGGGAAATGTGCGCGGAACCCCTATTTGTTTATTTTTCTAAATACATTCAAATATGTATCC
GCTCATGAGACAATAACCCTGATAAATGCTTCAATAATATTGAAAAAGGAAGAGTATGAGTATTCAACAT
TTCCGTGTCGCCCTTATTCCCTTTTTTGCGGCATTTTGCCTTCCTGTTTTTGCTCACCCAGAAACGCTGG
TGAAAGTAAAAGATGCTGAAGATCAGTTGGGTGCACGAGTGGGTTACATCGAACTGGATCTCAACAGCGG
TAAGATCCTTGAGAGTTTTCGCCCCGAAGAACGTTTTCCAATGATGAGCACTTTTAAAGTTCTGCTATGT
GGCGCGGTATTATCCCGTATTGACGCCGGGCAAGAGCAACTCGGTCGCCGCATACACTATTCTCAGAATG
ACTTGGTTGAGTACTCACCAGTCACAGAAAAGCATCTTACGGATGGCATGACAGTAAGAGAATTATGCAG
TGCTGCCATAACCATGAGTGATAACACTGCGGCCAACTTACTTCTGACAACGATCGGAGGACCGAAGGAG
CTAACCGCTTTTTTGCACAACATGGGGGATCATGTAACTCGCCTTGATCGTTGGGAACCGGAGCTGAATG
AAGCCATACCAAACGACGAGCGTGACACCACGATGCCTGTAGCAATGGCAACAACGTTGCGCAAACTATT
AACTGGCGAACTACTTACTCTAGCTTCCCGGCAACAATTAATAGACTGGATGGAGGCGGATAAAGTTGCA
GGACCACTTCTGCGCTCGGCCCTTCCGGCTGGCTGGTTTATTGCTGATAAATCTGGAGCCGGTGAGCGTG
GGTCTCGCGGTATCATTGCAGCACTGGGGCCAGATGGTAAGCCCTCCCGTATCGTAGTTATCTACACGAC
GGGGAGTCAGGCAACTATGGATGAACGAAATAGACAGATCGCTGAGATAGGTGCCTCACTGATTAAGCAT
TGGTAACTGTCAGACCAAGTTTACTCATATATACTTTAGATTGATTTAAAACTTCATTTTTAATTTAAAA
GGATCTAGGTGAAGATCCTTTTTGATAATCTCATGACCAAAATCCCTTAACGTGAGTTTTCGTTCCACTG
AGCGTCAGACCCCGTAGAAAAGATCAAAGGATCTTCTTGAGATCCTTTTTTTCTGCGCGTAATCTGCTGC
TTGCAAACAAAAAAACCACCGCTACCAGCGGTGGTTTGTTTGCCGGATCAAGAGCTACCAACTCTTTTTC
CGAAGGTAACTGGCTTCAGCAGAGCGCAGATACCAAATACTGTCCTTCTAGTGTAGCCGTAGTTAGGCCA
CCACTTCAAGAACTCTGTAGCACCGCCTACATACCTCGCTCTGCTAATCCTGTTACCAGTGGCTGCTGCC
AGTGGCGATAAGTCGTGTCTTACCGGGTTGGACTCAAGACGATAGTTACCGGATAAGGCGCAGCGGTCGG
GCTGAACGGGGGGTTCGTGCACACAGCCCAGCTTGGAGCGAACGACCTACACCGAACTGAGATACCTACA
GCGTGAGCATTGAGAAAGCGCCACGCTTCCCGAAGGGAGAAAGGCGGACAGGTATCCGGTAAGCGGCAGG
GTCGGAACAGGAGAGCGCACGAGGGAGCTTCCAGGGGGAAACGCCTGGTATCTTTATAGTCCTGTCGGGT
TTCGCCACCTCTGACTTGAGCGTCGATTTTTGTGATGCTCGTCAGGGGGGCGGAGCCTATGGAAAAACGC
CAGCAACGCGGCCTTTTTACGGTTCCTGGCCTTTTGCTGGCCTTTTGCTCACATGTTCTTTCCTGCGTTA
TCCCCTGATTCTGTGGATAACCGTATTACCGCCTTTGAGTGAGCTGATACCGCTCGCCGCAGCCGAACGA
CCGAGCGCAGCGAGTCAGTGAGCGAGGAAGCGGAAGAGCGCCCAATACGCAAACCGCCTCTCCCCGCGCG
TTGGCCGATTCATTAATGCAGCTGGCACGACAGGTTTCCCGACTGGAAAGCGGGCAGTGAGCGCAACGCA
ATTAATGTGAGTTAGCTCACTCATTAGGCACCCCAGGCTTTACACTTTATGCTTCCGGCTCGTATGTTGT
GTGGAATTGTGAGCGGATAACAATTTCACACAGGAAACAGCT
