>Addgene plasmid #1463 | pPD89_03 | addgene partial sequence | sequence record 16603 | 1463_m13reverse
GNGCCTGCNGGTCGACTCTAGAGGATCCCCGGGATTGGCCAAAGGACCCAAAGGTATGTTTCGAATGATA
CTAACATAACATAGAACATTTTCAGGAGGACCCTTGGAGGGTACCGAGCTCAGAAAAAATGACTGCTCCA
AAGAAGAAGCGTAAGGTACCGGTGGGTGAAGACCAGAAACAGCACCTCGAACTGAGCCGCGATATTGCCC
AGCGTTTCAACGCGCTGTATGGCGAGATCGATCCCGTCGTTTTACAACGTCGTGACTGGGAAAACCCTGG
CGTTACCCAACTTAATCGCCTTGCAGCACATCCCCCTTTCGCCAGCTGGCGTAATAGCGAAGAGGCCCGC
ACCGATCGCCCTTCCCAACAGTTGCGAAGGTAAGTTTAAACAGATCCATACTAACTAACTTGTTCTGACA
TAATTTTCAGCTTGAATGGCGAATGGCGCTTTGCCTGGTTTCCGGCACCAGAAGCGGTGCCGGAAAGCTG
GCTGGAGTGCGATCTTCCTGAGGCCGATACTGTCGTCGTCCCCTCAAACTGGCAGATGCACGGTTACGAT
GCGCCCATCTACACCAACGTGACCTATCCCATTACGGTCAATCCGCCGTTTGTTCCCACGGAGAATCCGA
CGGGTTGTTACTCGCTCACATTTAATGTTGATGAAAGCTGGCTACAGGAAGGCCAGACGCGAATTATTTT
TGATGGCGTTAACTCGGCGTTTCATCTGTGGTGCAACGGGCGCTGGGTCGGTTACGGCCAGGTAAGTTTA
ATTAAGTTGATACTAACTAACAAGATCTGATTAATTTTCAGGACAGTCGTTTGCCGTCTGAATTTGACCT
GAGCGCATTTTTACGCGCCGGAGAAAACCGCCTCGCGGTGATGGTGCTGCGCTGGAGTGACGGCAGTTAT
CTGGAAAAATCAGGATATGTGGCGGATGAGCGGCATTTTCCGTGACGTCTCGTTGCTGCATAAACCGACT
ACACAATCAGCGATTTCCATGTTGCCACTCGCTTTATGATGATTCTCCNGCGCTGTACTGGAGGCTGAAG
TCCAGGTAAGTTTAAACAGGATCTNACTAACTAAATGCTAACNCTGAANTTTNNNANGNGCGGNGAGTTG
CGNGACTACCTACGGGTANNNTTTNTTTNTGGCAGGGNAAAACNAGNTCCCCNNGGNNCNGGCCNTTTGG
GGGGNAAATNNCAANANCGGGGGGNTNNCCCATCCCCCCCNCCCTTGGANNCCAAANCCNAATNGGGGGN
CCAANCCCAATNTTTTNGGGGGGNTNANCCCCCCCCCCCCCCCNTTNAAAAAAACCNNNTTTTTTCCCNG
GGGGANAAANNNTTTTTTTTAAAAANCNTTTTTNNNNNNNCCCCACCCCCNGGNGGG
